LOCUS       AM1573 8415 bp DNA circular 11-NOV-2004
SOURCE
  ORGANISM
COMMENT     This file is created by Vector NTI http://www.invitrogen.com/
COMMENT     VNTDBDATE|354910705|
COMMENT     LSOWNER|
COMMENT     VNTNAME|AM1573|
COMMENT     VNTAUTHORNAME|Guogang Dong|
COMMENT     VNTAUTHOREML|gdong@mail.bio.tamu.edu|
COMMENT     VNTOAUTHORNAME|UNKNOWN|
COMMENT     VNTREPLTYPE|Plasmid
COMMENT     VNTEXTCHREPL|Bacteria
COMMENT     Vector_NTI_Display_Data_(Do_Not_Edit!)
COMMENT     (SXF
COMMENT     (CGexDoc "AM1573" 0 8415
COMMENT     (CDBMol 0 0 1 1 1 0 0 0 0 "" "" 0 0 0 0 (CObList) (CObList)
            (CObList)
COMMENT     (CObList) -1 "")
COMMENT     (CDocSetData 1 1 0 0 0 1 "MAIN" 1 1 1 1 0 0 1 1 0 1 10 10 4294967295
            50 0
COMMENT     1 0 (CHomObj 0 0 0 3 75) (CWordArray) (CWordArray)
COMMENT     (CStringList "BamHI" "BglII" "EcoRI" "HindIII" "MluI" "NcoI" "NdeI"
COMMENT     "NotI" "SacI" "SacII" "SalI" "SmaI" "XbaI" "XhoI" "XmaI" "EcoRV"
            "NheI"
COMMENT     "StuI") (CStringList "atg" "gtg") (CStringList "taa" "tga" "tag")
COMMENT     (CObList) 1 "{(0,1),2}" 0 0 "" 0 4294967295 0 0 1400 1600 0 0 1
            "MAIN" 0
COMMENT     0 30 0 (CProteinMotifSearchObject 70 20 1 1 1 1 0 0 1 0 0 0 0 0))
COMMENT     (CMolPar 0 0 0 0 0 1 8415 1400 1600 0 0 0 0 0 0) (CStringList)
COMMENT     (CStringList) (CObList) (COAPar 25 250 50 0 6 4 3 7)
COMMENT     (COAPar 25 250 50 0 6 4 3 7) (COAPar 25 250 50 0 6 4 3 7)
COMMENT     (CObList
COMMENT     #0=(CRSite (CStringList) "BamHI" "ggatcc" 2 0 3 1536 0 1546 0 4424 0
            0
COMMENT     "") #1=(CRSite (CStringList) "BglII" "agatct" 2 0 0 0 "")
COMMENT     #2=(CRSite (CStringList) "EcoRI" "gaattc" 2 0 1 2978 0 0 "")
COMMENT     #3=(CRSite (CStringList) "HindIII" "aagctt" 2 0 2 1526 0 2095 0 0
            "")
COMMENT     #4=(CRSite (CStringList) "MluI" "acgcgt" 2 0 0 0 "")
COMMENT     #5=(CRSite (CStringList) "NcoI" "ccatgg" 2 0 2 256 0 3279 0 0 "")
COMMENT     #6=(CRSite (CStringList) "NdeI" "catatg" 3 0 1 6349 0 0 "")
COMMENT     #7=(CRSite (CStringList) "NotI" "gcggccgc" 3 0 0 0 "")
COMMENT     #8=(CRSite (CStringList) "SacI" "gagctc" 6 0 1 4084 0 0 "")
COMMENT     #9=(CRSite (CStringList) "SacII" "ccgcgg" 5 0 0 0 "")
COMMENT     #10=(CRSite (CStringList) "SalI" "gtcgac" 2 0 1 1492 0 0 "")
COMMENT     #11=(CRSite (CStringList) "SmaI" "cccggg" 4 0 1 1511 0 0 "")
COMMENT     #12=(CRSite (CStringList) "XbaI" "tctaga" 2 0 1 1503 0 0 "")
COMMENT     #13=(CRSite (CStringList) "XhoI" "ctcgag" 2 0 1 1515 0 0 "")
COMMENT     #14=(CRSite (CStringList) "XmaI" "cccggg" 2 0 1 1509 0 0 "")
COMMENT     #15=(CRSite (CStringList) "EcoRV" "gatatc" 4 0 1 1488 0 0 "")
COMMENT     #16=(CRSite (CStringList) "NheI" "gctagc" 2 0 1 1520 0 0 "")
COMMENT     #17=(CRSite (CStringList) "StuI" "aggcct" 4 0 1 1500 0 0 ""))
COMMENT     (CObList
COMMENT     #18=(CFSignal (CObList) "cat" 4 0 0 2764 3423 0 (CStringList)
COMMENT     (CStringList) 1 1 1 1 "")
COMMENT     #19=(CFSignal (CObList) "NS2" 21 0 0 3695 4427 0 (CStringList)
COMMENT     (CStringList) 1 1 1 1 "")
COMMENT     #20=(CFSignal (CObList) "NS2" 21 0 0 1 1484 0 (CStringList)
COMMENT     (CStringList) 1 1 1 1 "")
COMMENT     #21=(CFSignal (CObList) "ROP" 4 0 0 5967 6158 0 (CStringList)
COMMENT     (CStringList) 1 1 1 1 "")
COMMENT     #22=(CFSignal (CObList) "Apr" 4 0 1 7345 8205 0 (CStringList)
COMMENT     (CStringList) 1 1 1 1 "")
COMMENT     #23=(CFSignal (CObList) "Cm cassette (pUCCM)" 21 0 0 2106 3688 0
COMMENT     (CStringList) (CStringList) 1 1 1 1 "")
COMMENT     #24=(CFSignal (CObList) "rrnB terminator (pAM1456)" 43 0 1 1526 2094
            0
COMMENT     (CStringList) (CStringList) 1 1 1 1 "")) (CObList) (CObList)
COMMENT     (CObList) (CObList) (CObList) (CObList)
COMMENT     (CTextView 0
COMMENT     #25=(CGroupPar (CParagraph 0 (0 0) 1 2 0 0 180)
COMMENT     (CObjectList
COMMENT     #26=(CRefLinePar
COMMENT     (CLinePar (CParagraph 0 (0 0) 0 2 0 1 233) "AM1573" 2) 5 "" 0
COMMENT     4)
COMMENT     #27=(CFolderPar
COMMENT     (CGroupPar (CParagraph 1 (0 0) 1 1 0 0 178)
COMMENT     (CObjectList
COMMENT     #28=(CLinePar (CParagraph 0 (0 0) 1 2 1 0 180)
COMMENT     "DNA Plasmid 'AM1573'" 1)
COMMENT     #29=(CLinePar (CParagraph 0 (0 0) 1 2 1 0 180)
COMMENT     "Currently local object. Original author: UNKNOWN" 1)
COMMENT     #30=(CLinePar (CParagraph 0 (0 0) 1 2 1 0 180)
COMMENT     "Creation Date: ? (no data)" 1)
COMMENT     #31=(CLinePar (CParagraph 0 (0 0) 1 2 1 0 180)
COMMENT     "Last Modified: 11/11/04 06:18PM" 1)
COMMENT     #32=(CLinePar (CParagraph 0 (0 0) 1 2 1 0 180)
COMMENT     "length: 8415 bp" 1)
COMMENT     #33=(CLinePar (CParagraph 0 (0 0) 1 2 1 0 180)
COMMENT     "storage type: Basic" 1)
COMMENT     #34=(CLinePar (CParagraph 0 (0 0) 1 2 1 0 180)
COMMENT     "form: Circular" 1))) "General Description")
COMMENT     #35=(CFolderPar
COMMENT     (CGroupPar (CParagraph 2 (0 0) 1 1 0 0 178) (CObjectList))
COMMENT     "Standard Fields")
COMMENT     #36=(CRefLinePar
COMMENT     (CLinePar (CParagraph 0 (0 0) 0 2 0 0 233) "Comments" 2) 1 ""
COMMENT     0 0)
COMMENT     #37=(CFolderPar
COMMENT     (CGroupPar (CParagraph 8 (0 0) 1 2 0 0 178) (CObjectList))
COMMENT     "Annotations")
COMMENT     #38=(CFolderPar
COMMENT     (CGroupPar (CParagraph 12 (6 0) 1 1 0 0 178)
COMMENT     (CObjectList
COMMENT     #39=(CFolderPar
COMMENT     (CGroupPar (CParagraph 4 (7 4 0) 1 1 1 0 178)
COMMENT     (CObjectList
COMMENT     #40=(CFolderPar
COMMENT     (CGroupPar
COMMENT     (CParagraph 2764 (3 #18# 0) 1 2 2 0 327)
COMMENT     (CObjectList
COMMENT     #41=(CLinePar
COMMENT     (CParagraph 0 (0 0) 1 2 3 0 180)
COMMENT     "Start: 2764 End: 3423" 1))) "cat")
COMMENT     #42=(CFolderPar
COMMENT     (CGroupPar
COMMENT     (CParagraph 5967 (3 #21# 0) 1 2 2 0 327)
COMMENT     (CObjectList
COMMENT     #43=(CLinePar
COMMENT     (CParagraph 0 (0 0) 1 2 3 0 180)
COMMENT     "Start: 5967 End: 6158" 1))) "ROP")
COMMENT     #44=(CFolderPar
COMMENT     (CGroupPar
COMMENT     (CParagraph 7345 (3 #22# 0) 1 2 2 0 327)
COMMENT     (CObjectList
COMMENT     #45=(CLinePar
COMMENT     (CParagraph 0 (0 0) 1 2 3 0 180)
COMMENT     "Start: 7345 End: 8205 (Complementary)"
COMMENT     1))) "Apr"))) "CDS (3 total)")
COMMENT     #46=(CFolderPar
COMMENT     (CGroupPar (CParagraph 21 (7 21 0) 1 1 1 0 178)
COMMENT     (CObjectList
COMMENT     #47=(CFolderPar
COMMENT     (CGroupPar
COMMENT     (CParagraph 1 (3 #20# 0) 1 2 2 0 194)
COMMENT     (CObjectList
COMMENT     #48=(CLinePar
COMMENT     (CParagraph 0 (0 0) 1 2 3 0 180)
COMMENT     "Start: 1 End: 1484" 1))) "NS2")
COMMENT     #49=(CFolderPar
COMMENT     (CGroupPar
COMMENT     (CParagraph 2106 (3 #23# 0) 1 2 2 0 194)
COMMENT     (CObjectList
COMMENT     #50=(CLinePar
COMMENT     (CParagraph 0 (0 0) 1 2 3 0 180)
COMMENT     "Start: 2106 End: 3688" 1)))
COMMENT     "Cm cassette (pUCCM)")
COMMENT     #51=(CFolderPar
COMMENT     (CGroupPar
COMMENT     (CParagraph 3695 (3 #19# 0) 1 2 2 0 194)
COMMENT     (CObjectList
COMMENT     #52=(CLinePar
COMMENT     (CParagraph 0 (0 0) 1 2 3 0 180)
COMMENT     "Start: 3695 End: 4427" 1))) "NS2")))
COMMENT     "Misc. Feature (3 total)")
COMMENT     #53=(CFolderPar
COMMENT     (CGroupPar (CParagraph 43 (7 43 0) 1 1 1 0 178)
COMMENT     (CObjectList
COMMENT     #54=(CFolderPar
COMMENT     (CGroupPar
COMMENT     (CParagraph 1526 (3 #24# 0) 1 2 2 0 194)
COMMENT     (CObjectList
COMMENT     #55=(CLinePar
COMMENT     (CParagraph 0 (0 0) 1 2 3 0 180)
COMMENT     "Start: 1526 End: 2094 (Complementary)"
COMMENT     1))) "rrnB terminator (pAM1456)")))
COMMENT     "Terminator (1 total)"))) "Feature Map")
COMMENT     #56=(CFolderPar
COMMENT     (CGroupPar (CParagraph 13 (0 0) 1 1 0 0 178)
COMMENT     (CObjectList
COMMENT     #57=(CRSFolderPar
COMMENT     (CFolderPar
COMMENT     (CGroupPar (CParagraph 35522904 (8 0) 1 1 1 0 178)
COMMENT     (CObjectList)) "BamHI: 3 sites") 1 5 "GGATCC"
COMMENT     "CCTAGG")
COMMENT     #58=(CRSFolderPar
COMMENT     (CFolderPar
COMMENT     (CGroupPar (CParagraph 35783520 (8 0) 1 1 1 0 178)
COMMENT     (CObjectList)) "BglII: 0 sites") 1 5 "AGATCT"
COMMENT     "TCTAGA")
COMMENT     #59=(CRSFolderPar
COMMENT     (CFolderPar
COMMENT     (CGroupPar (CParagraph 35783488 (8 0) 1 1 1 0 178)
COMMENT     (CObjectList)) "EcoRI: 1 site") 1 5 "GAATTC"
COMMENT     "CTTAAG")
COMMENT     #60=(CRSFolderPar
COMMENT     (CFolderPar
COMMENT     (CGroupPar (CParagraph 23246864 (8 0) 1 1 1 0 178)
COMMENT     (CObjectList
COMMENT     #61=(CGroupPar
COMMENT     (CParagraph 0 (10 #15# 0) 1 2 2 0 180)
COMMENT     (CObjectList
COMMENT     #62=(CLinePar
COMMENT     (CParagraph 0 (1 #15# 1) 1 2 2 0 191)
COMMENT     " N1: 1488 " 1))))) "EcoRV: 1 site") 3 3
COMMENT     "GATATC" "CTATAG")
COMMENT     #63=(CRSFolderPar
COMMENT     (CFolderPar
COMMENT     (CGroupPar (CParagraph 35783456 (8 0) 1 1 1 0 178)
COMMENT     (CObjectList)) "HindIII: 2 sites") 1 5 "AAGCTT"
COMMENT     "TTCGAA")
COMMENT     #64=(CRSFolderPar
COMMENT     (CFolderPar
COMMENT     (CGroupPar (CParagraph 35891936 (8 0) 1 1 1 0 178)
COMMENT     (CObjectList)) "MluI: 0 sites") 1 5 "ACGCGT"
COMMENT     "TGCGCA")
COMMENT     #65=(CRSFolderPar
COMMENT     (CFolderPar
COMMENT     (CGroupPar (CParagraph 35891904 (8 0) 1 1 1 0 178)
COMMENT     (CObjectList)) "NcoI: 2 sites") 1 5 "CCATGG"
COMMENT     "GGTACC")
COMMENT     #66=(CRSFolderPar
COMMENT     (CFolderPar
COMMENT     (CGroupPar (CParagraph 35891872 (8 0) 1 1 1 0 178)
COMMENT     (CObjectList)) "NdeI: 1 site") 2 4 "CATATG" "GTATAC")
COMMENT     #67=(CRSFolderPar
COMMENT     (CFolderPar
COMMENT     (CGroupPar (CParagraph 23246896 (8 0) 1 1 1 0 178)
COMMENT     (CObjectList
COMMENT     #68=(CGroupPar
COMMENT     (CParagraph 0 (10 #16# 0) 1 2 2 0 180)
COMMENT     (CObjectList
COMMENT     #69=(CLinePar
COMMENT     (CParagraph 0 (1 #16# 1) 1 2 2 0 191)
COMMENT     " N1: 1520 " 1))))) "NheI: 1 site") 1 5
COMMENT     "GCTAGC" "CGATCG")
COMMENT     #70=(CRSFolderPar
COMMENT     (CFolderPar
COMMENT     (CGroupPar (CParagraph 36249168 (8 0) 1 1 1 0 178)
COMMENT     (CObjectList)) "NotI: 0 sites") 2 6 "GCGGCCGC"
COMMENT     "CGCCGGCG")
COMMENT     #71=(CRSFolderPar
COMMENT     (CFolderPar
COMMENT     (CGroupPar (CParagraph 35934648 (8 0) 1 1 1 0 178)
COMMENT     (CObjectList)) "SacI: 1 site") 5 1 "GAGCTC" "CTCGAG")
COMMENT     #72=(CRSFolderPar
COMMENT     (CFolderPar
COMMENT     (CGroupPar (CParagraph 35772584 (8 0) 1 1 1 0 178)
COMMENT     (CObjectList)) "SacII: 0 sites") 4 2 "CCGCGG"
COMMENT     "GGCGCC")
COMMENT     #73=(CRSFolderPar
COMMENT     (CFolderPar
COMMENT     (CGroupPar (CParagraph 35772552 (8 0) 1 1 1 0 178)
COMMENT     (CObjectList
COMMENT     #74=(CGroupPar
COMMENT     (CParagraph 0 (10 #10# 0) 1 2 2 0 180)
COMMENT     (CObjectList
COMMENT     #75=(CLinePar
COMMENT     (CParagraph 0 (1 #10# 1) 1 2 2 0 191)
COMMENT     " N1: 1492 " 1))))) "SalI: 1 site") 1 5
COMMENT     "GTCGAC" "CAGCTG")
COMMENT     #76=(CRSFolderPar
COMMENT     (CFolderPar
COMMENT     (CGroupPar (CParagraph 35772520 (8 0) 1 1 1 0 178)
COMMENT     (CObjectList
COMMENT     #77=(CGroupPar
COMMENT     (CParagraph 0 (10 #11# 0) 1 2 2 0 180)
COMMENT     (CObjectList
COMMENT     #78=(CLinePar
COMMENT     (CParagraph 0 (1 #11# 1) 1 2 2 0 191)
COMMENT     " N1: 1511 " 1))))) "SmaI: 1 site") 3 3
COMMENT     "CCCGGG" "GGGCCC")
COMMENT     #79=(CRSFolderPar
COMMENT     (CFolderPar
COMMENT     (CGroupPar (CParagraph 23246928 (8 0) 1 1 1 0 178)
COMMENT     (CObjectList
COMMENT     #80=(CGroupPar
COMMENT     (CParagraph 0 (10 #17# 0) 1 2 2 0 180)
COMMENT     (CObjectList
COMMENT     #81=(CLinePar
COMMENT     (CParagraph 0 (1 #17# 1) 1 2 2 0 191)
COMMENT     " N1: 1500 " 1))))) "StuI: 1 site") 3 3
COMMENT     "AGGCCT" "TCCGGA")
COMMENT     #82=(CRSFolderPar
COMMENT     (CFolderPar
COMMENT     (CGroupPar (CParagraph 35522968 (8 0) 1 1 1 0 178)
COMMENT     (CObjectList
COMMENT     #83=(CGroupPar
COMMENT     (CParagraph 0 (10 #12# 0) 1 2 2 0 180)
COMMENT     (CObjectList
COMMENT     #84=(CLinePar
COMMENT     (CParagraph 0 (1 #12# 1) 1 2 2 0 191)
COMMENT     " N1: 1503 " 1))))) "XbaI: 1 site") 1 5
COMMENT     "TCTAGA" "AGATCT")
COMMENT     #85=(CRSFolderPar
COMMENT     (CFolderPar
COMMENT     (CGroupPar (CParagraph 35522936 (8 0) 1 1 1 0 178)
COMMENT     (CObjectList
COMMENT     #86=(CGroupPar
COMMENT     (CParagraph 0 (10 #13# 0) 1 2 2 0 180)
COMMENT     (CObjectList
COMMENT     #87=(CLinePar
COMMENT     (CParagraph 0 (1 #13# 1) 1 2 2 0 191)
COMMENT     " N1: 1515 " 1))))) "XhoI: 1 site") 1 5
COMMENT     "CTCGAG" "GAGCTC")
COMMENT     #88=(CRSFolderPar
COMMENT     (CFolderPar
COMMENT     (CGroupPar (CParagraph 23246832 (8 0) 1 1 1 0 178)
COMMENT     (CObjectList
COMMENT     #89=(CGroupPar
COMMENT     (CParagraph 0 (10 #14# 0) 1 2 2 0 180)
COMMENT     (CObjectList
COMMENT     #90=(CLinePar
COMMENT     (CParagraph 0 (1 #14# 1) 1 2 2 0 191)
COMMENT     " N1: 1509 " 1))))) "XmaI: 1 site") 1 5
COMMENT     "CCCGGG" "GGGCCC")))
COMMENT     "Restriction/Methylation Map: inside 1400 - 1600 (no more than 1
            site)"))))
COMMENT     (CGraphView
COMMENT     (CWStyleSheet
COMMENT     (CObjectList
COMMENT     #91=(CWidgetStyle "RSite Label" 1 (LOGPEN 0 0 13408563) 1 0 1
COMMENT     (LOGFONT 0 0 0 0 400 0 0 0 0 3 2 1 18 "Georgia") 0.555556 0 1 5
COMMENT     "@N (@S)" 0)
COMMENT     #92=(CWidgetStyle "Signal Label" 1 (LOGPEN 0 0 0) 1 0 1
COMMENT     (LOGFONT 0 0 0 0 700 0 0 0 0 3 2 1 34 "Arial") 0.666667 0 1 1
COMMENT     "@N" 0)
COMMENT     #93=(CWidgetStyle "Molecule Label 2" 0 0 1
COMMENT     (LOGFONT 0 0 0 0 400 0 0 0 0 3 2 1 18 "Georgia") 0.555556 0 1 16
COMMENT     "@L bp" 0)
COMMENT     #94=(CWidgetStyle "Molecule Label 1" 0 0 1
COMMENT     (LOGFONT 0 0 0 0 400 0 0 0 0 3 2 1 34 "Verdana") 0.833333 0 1 1
COMMENT     "@N" 0)
COMMENT     #95=(CWidgetStyle "Shape 3" 1 (LOGPEN 0 0 3355545) 1 1
COMMENT     (LOGBRUSH 0 6724095 0) 0 0 1 (LOGSHAPE 9 1 0.8 1.8 0))
COMMENT     #96=(CWidgetStyle "Shape 1" 1 (LOGPEN 0 0 6723840) 1 1
COMMENT     (LOGBRUSH 0 10079334 0) 0 0 1 (LOGSHAPE 9 1 0.8 1.8 0))
COMMENT     #97=(CWidgetStyle "Axis" 1 (LOGPEN 0 0 10079436) 2 1
COMMENT     (LOGBRUSH 0 13434879 0) 0 0 1 (LOGSHAPE 10 1 0 0 0))
COMMENT     #98=(CWidgetStyle "Line 2" 1 (LOGPEN 0 0 6723840) 8 0 0 0 1
COMMENT     (LOGSHAPE 1 1.9 0 0 0))
COMMENT     #99=(CWidgetStyle "RSite" 1 (LOGPEN 0 0 10053171) 8 0 0 0 1
COMMENT     (LOGSHAPE 1 1.9 0 0 0))
COMMENT     #100=(CWidgetStyle "Short Signal" 1 (LOGPEN 0 0 13395507) 10 0 0 0 1
COMMENT     (LOGSHAPE 1 1.9 0 0 0))
COMMENT     #101=(CWidgetStyle "Uniq RSite Label" 1 (LOGPEN 0 0 153) 1 0 1
COMMENT     (LOGFONT 0 0 0 0 400 0 0 0 0 3 2 1 18 "Georgia") 0.555556 128 1
COMMENT     5 "@N (@S)" 0)
COMMENT     #102=(CWidgetStyle "Vanilla" 1 (LOGPEN 0 0 0) 1 1
COMMENT     (LOGBRUSH 0 16777215 0) 1
COMMENT     (LOGFONT 0 0 0 0 400 0 0 0 0 7 48 2 18 "Times New Roman") 0.8 0
COMMENT     1 2 "?" 0)
COMMENT     #103=(CWidgetStyle "Mark 1" 0 0 1
COMMENT     (LOGFONT 0 0 0 0 400 0 0 0 2 7 48 2 2 "Windings") 0.7 0 1 2 "?"
COMMENT     0)
COMMENT     #104=(CWidgetStyle "Motif Label" 1 (LOGPEN 0 0 16744512) 1 0 1
COMMENT     (LOGFONT 0 0 0 0 400 0 0 0 0 3 2 1 34 "Arial") 0.611111 8388608
COMMENT     1 65535 "@N (@H)" 0)
COMMENT     #105=(CWidgetStyle "Fragment Label 2" 1 (LOGPEN 0 0 0) 1 0 1
COMMENT     (LOGFONT 0 0 0 0 400 0 0 0 0 3 2 1 49 "Courier New") 1.05 0 1 48
COMMENT     "@F bp (molecule @L bp)" 0)
COMMENT     #106=(CWidgetStyle "Fragment Label 1" 1 (LOGPEN 0 0 0) 1 0 1
COMMENT     (LOGFONT 0 0 0 0 400 0 0 0 0 3 2 1 34 "Arial") 0.91 0 1 1
COMMENT     "Fragment of @N" 0)
COMMENT     #107=(CWidgetStyle "Shape 4" 1 (LOGPEN 0 0 0) 1 1
COMMENT     (LOGBRUSH 2 8388608 5) 0 0 0)
COMMENT     #108=(CWidgetStyle "Shape 2" 1 (LOGPEN 0 0 0) 1 1 (LOGBRUSH 0 128 0)
            0
COMMENT     0 0)
COMMENT     #109=(CWidgetStyle "Shape 0" 1 (LOGPEN 0 0 0) 1 1 (LOGBRUSH 0 0 0) 0
            0
COMMENT     0)
COMMENT     #110=(CWidgetStyle "ORF" 1 (LOGPEN 0 0 16384) 8 0 0 0 1
COMMENT     (LOGSHAPE 7 0.2 3.41182 2.86186 0.609808))
COMMENT     #111=(CWidgetStyle "Line 4" 1 (LOGPEN 0 0 32768) 8 0 0 0 0)
COMMENT     #112=(CWidgetStyle "Line 3" 1 (LOGPEN 0 0 16711680) 8 0 0 0 0)
COMMENT     #113=(CWidgetStyle "Line 1" 1 (LOGPEN 0 0 16711680) 1 0 0 0 0)
COMMENT     #114=(CWidgetStyle "Short Promoter" 1 (LOGPEN 0 0 128) 6 0 0 0 0)
COMMENT     #115=(CWidgetStyle "Motif" 1 (LOGPEN 0 0 0) 1 0 0 0 0)
COMMENT     #116=(CWidgetStyle "Line 0" 1 (LOGPEN 0 0 0) 8 0 0 0 0)
COMMENT     #117=(CWidgetStyle "Void" 0 0 0 0 0)
COMMENT     #118=(CWidgetStyle "General Label" 1 (LOGPEN 0 0 0) 1 0 1
COMMENT     (LOGFONT 0 0 0 0 400 0 0 0 0 3 2 1 18 "Times New Roman") 0.91 0
COMMENT     1 3 "@T @N " 0)
COMMENT     #119=(CWidgetStyle "Position" 1 (LOGPEN 0 0 0) 1 0 0 0 0)
COMMENT     #120=(CWidgetStyle "Annotation" 0 0 1
COMMENT     (LOGFONT 0 0 0 0 400 0 0 0 0 3 2 1 18 "Times New Roman") 0.91 0
COMMENT     0 0)
COMMENT     #121=(CWidgetStyle "Position Label" 1 (LOGPEN 0 0 8388608) 1 0 1
COMMENT     (LOGFONT 0 0 0 0 400 0 1 0 0 3 2 1 34 "Arial") 0.63 8388608 1 1
COMMENT     "@N" 0)
COMMENT     #122=(CWidgetStyle "Range" 1 (LOGPEN 0 0 0) 1 1
COMMENT     (LOGBRUSH 0 16777215 0) 0 0 0)
COMMENT     #123=(CWidgetStyle "Range Label" 1 (LOGPEN 0 0 8388608) 1 0 1
COMMENT     (LOGFONT 0 0 0 0 400 0 1 0 0 3 2 1 34 "Arial") 0.63 8388608 1 1
COMMENT     "@N" 0)
COMMENT     #124=(CWidgetStyle "ORF Label" 1 (LOGPEN 0 0 49216) 1 0 1
COMMENT     (LOGFONT 0 0 0 0 400 0 0 0 0 3 2 1 18 "Times New Roman")
COMMENT     0.611111 0 1 65535 "@N" 0)
COMMENT     #125=(CWidgetStyle "CDS Label" 1 (LOGPEN 0 0 4227264) 1 0 1
COMMENT     (LOGFONT 0 0 0 0 400 0 0 0 0 3 2 1 34 "Arial") 0.555556 255 1 1
COMMENT     "@N" 0)
COMMENT     #126=(CWidgetStyle "Shape 5" 1 (LOGPEN 0 0 0) 3 1
COMMENT     (LOGBRUSH 0 16777113 0) 1
COMMENT     (LOGFONT 0 0 0 0 400 0 0 0 0 7 48 2 50 "Arial") 0.9 0 0 1
COMMENT     (LOGSHAPE 9 1 0.8 1.8 0))
COMMENT     #127=(CWidgetStyle "CDS" 1 (LOGPEN 0 0 0) 1 1 (LOGBRUSH 2 39423 3) 0
            0
COMMENT     1 (LOGSHAPE 9 1 0.8 1.8 0))
COMMENT     #128=(CWidgetStyle "Label 2" 1 (LOGPEN 0 0 4227264) 1 0 1
COMMENT     (LOGFONT 0 0 0 0 400 0 0 0 0 3 2 1 34 "Arial") 0.944444 8388608
COMMENT     1 1 "@N" 0)
COMMENT     #129=(CWidgetStyle "Label 3" 1 (LOGPEN 0 0 8421376) 1 0 1
COMMENT     (LOGFONT 0 0 0 0 700 255 0 0 0 3 2 1 34 "Arial") 0.833333 255 1
COMMENT     5 "@N (@S)" 0)
COMMENT     #130=(CWidgetStyle "Label 4" 1 (LOGPEN 0 0 8437824) 1 0 1
COMMENT     (LOGFONT 0 0 0 0 400 0 0 0 0 3 2 1 34 "Arial") 0.722222 0 1 5
COMMENT     "@N (@S)" 0)) 0.164644 1.74233 0.164644 2.53336
COMMENT     (70 (CShapeMapEntry 0 "Unique RSite" 1 "Uniq RSite Label") 67
COMMENT     (CShapeMapEntry 0 "ORF" 0 "ORF Label")) 40.0378 40.0378 39 39 0.1
            -365)
COMMENT     1 1 0 1 1
COMMENT     (mapper: 15.6856 -14.5217 40.0378 40.0378 0.01 10 -1 8415 8415 1 0
            0)
COMMENT     #131=(CGroupWidget (CWidget 0 (0 0) 1 2 0 0 Nil 3998120 100)
COMMENT     (CObjectList
COMMENT     #132=(CGroupWidget (CWidget 1 (0 0) 1 2 0 0 Nil -321 100)
COMMENT     (CObjectList
COMMENT     #133=(CAxis
COMMENT     (CWideLine (CWidget 0 (0 0) 1 2 0 0 #97# 36439788 0)
COMMENT     (LOGPEN 0 0 10079436) 2 (LOGBRUSH 0 13434879 0) 1
COMMENT     6.27493 6.27293 1 0.0214037) 0.0745477)
COMMENT     #134=(CLabel (CWidget 1001 (0 0) 1 2 0 0 #94# 4129328 100)
COMMENT     (LOGPEN 0 0 0) 1
COMMENT     (LOGFONT 58 22 0 0 400 0 0 0 0 3 2 1 34 "Verdana")
COMMENT     1.74233 0.833333 0 "AM1573" "@N" 1 0 0.871165 0 -10
COMMENT     4.79547 1.47361 Nil)
COMMENT     #135=(CLabel
COMMENT     (CWidget 1002 (0 0) 1 2 0 0 #93# 1128748097 100)
COMMENT     (LOGPEN 0 0 0) 1
COMMENT     (LOGFONT 38 14 0 0 400 0 0 0 0 3 2 1 18 "Georgia")
COMMENT     1.74233 0.555556 0 "8415 bp" "@L bp" 16 0 -0.871165
COMMENT     0 -10.8 2.7474 0.949103 Nil)) (CObjectList))
COMMENT     #136=(CGroupWidget (CWidget 10 (6 0) 1 2 0 0 Nil -670 100)
COMMENT     (CObjectList
COMMENT     #137=(CGroupWidget
COMMENT     (CWidget 4 (7 4 0) 1 2 0 0 Nil -181 100)
COMMENT     (CObjectList
COMMENT     #138=(CWideArrow
COMMENT     (CWideLine
COMMENT     (CWidget 0 (3 #18# 0) 1 2 0 0 #95# 0 100)
COMMENT     (LOGPEN 0 0 3355545) 1
COMMENT     (LOGBRUSH 0 6724095 0) 1 3.72142 4.21343 1
COMMENT     0.082322) 0.8 1.8 0)
COMMENT     #139=(CLabel
COMMENT     (CWidget 0 (0 0) 1 2 0 0 #92# 1129596756 100)
COMMENT     (LOGPEN 0 0 0) 1
COMMENT     (LOGFONT 46 17 0 0 700 0 0 0 0 3 2 1 34
COMMENT     "Arial") 1.74233 0.666667 0 "cat" "@N" 1
COMMENT     9.95869 -8.71165 0 -10 1.49858 1.17389 #138#)
COMMENT     #140=(CWideArrow
COMMENT     (CWideLine
COMMENT     (CWidget 0 (3 #21# 0) 1 2 0 0 #95# 659 100)
COMMENT     (LOGPEN 0 0 3355545) 1
COMMENT     (LOGBRUSH 0 6724095 0) 1 1.68254 1.82567 1
COMMENT     0.082322) 0.8 1.8 0)
COMMENT     #141=(CLabel
COMMENT     (CWidget 0 (0 0) 1 2 0 0 #92# 23101844 100)
COMMENT     (LOGPEN 0 0 0) 1
COMMENT     (LOGFONT 46 17 0 0 700 0 0 0 0 3 2 1 34
COMMENT     "Arial") 1.74233 0.666667 0 "ROP" "@N" 1
COMMENT     -12.8404 -1.74233 0 -10 2.14797 1.17389 #140#)
COMMENT     #142=(CWideArrow
COMMENT     (CWideLine
COMMENT     (CWidget 0 (3 #22# 0) 1 2 0 0 #95# 0 100)
COMMENT     (LOGPEN 0 0 3355545) 1
COMMENT     (LOGBRUSH 0 6724095 0) 1 0.15655 0.798405 1
COMMENT     0.082322) 0.8 1.8 1)
COMMENT     #143=(CLabel
COMMENT     (CWidget 0 (0 0) 1 2 0 0 #92# 35912676 100)
COMMENT     (LOGPEN 0 0 0) 1
COMMENT     (LOGFONT 46 17 0 0 700 0 0 0 0 3 2 1 34
COMMENT     "Arial") 1.74233 0.666667 0 "Apr" "@N" 1
COMMENT     -7.27498 10.454 0 -10 1.6984 1.17389 #142#))
COMMENT     (CObjectList))
COMMENT     #144=(CGroupWidget
COMMENT     (CWidget 21 (7 21 0) 1 2 0 0 Nil -460 100)
COMMENT     (CObjectList
COMMENT     #145=(CWideArrow
COMMENT     (CWideLine
COMMENT     (CWidget 0 (3 #19# 0) 1 2 0 0 #96# 0 100)
COMMENT     (LOGPEN 0 0 6723840) 1
COMMENT     (LOGBRUSH 0 10079334 0) 1 2.97296 3.51939 1
COMMENT     0.082322) 0.8 1.8 0)
COMMENT     #146=(CLabel (CWidget 0 (0 0) 1 2 0 0 #92# 0 100)
COMMENT     (LOGPEN 0 0 0) 1
COMMENT     (LOGFONT 46 17 0 0 700 0 0 0 0 3 2 1 34
COMMENT     "Arial") 1.74233 0.666667 0 "NS2" "@N" 1
COMMENT     2.89602 -12.1963 0 -10 1.92318 1.17389 #145#)
COMMENT     #147=(CWideArrow
COMMENT     (CWideLine
COMMENT     (CWidget 0 (3 #20# 0) 1 2 0 0 #96# 0 100)
COMMENT     (LOGPEN 0 0 6723840) 1
COMMENT     (LOGBRUSH 0 10079334 0) 1 5.1669 6.27319 1
COMMENT     0.082322) 0.8 1.8 0)
COMMENT     #148=(CLabel
COMMENT     (CWidget 0 (0 0) 1 2 0 0 #92# 22821540 100)
COMMENT     (LOGPEN 0 0 0) 1
COMMENT     (LOGFONT 46 17 0 0 700 0 0 0 0 3 2 1 34
COMMENT     "Arial") 1.74233 0.666667 0 "NS2" "@N" 1
COMMENT     8.03903 12.1963 0 -10 1.92318 1.17389 #147#)
COMMENT     #149=(CWideArrow
COMMENT     (CWideLine
COMMENT     (CWidget 0 (3 #23# 0) 1 2 0 0 #96# 0 100)
COMMENT     (LOGPEN 0 0 6723840) 1
COMMENT     (LOGBRUSH 0 10079334 0) 0.835356 3.52387
COMMENT     4.70396 1 0.082322) 0.8 1.8 0)
COMMENT     #150=(CLabel
COMMENT     (CWidget 0 (0 0) 1 2 0 0 #92# 36251988 100)
COMMENT     (LOGPEN 0 0 0) 1
COMMENT     (LOGFONT 46 17 0 0 700 0 0 0 0 3 2 1 34
COMMENT     "Arial") 1.74233 0.666667 0
COMMENT     "Cm cassette (pUCCM)" "@N" 1 14.7604 -6.96932
COMMENT     0 -10 9.91563 1.17389 #149#)) (CObjectList))
COMMENT     #151=(CGroupWidget
COMMENT     (CWidget 43 (7 43 0) 1 2 0 0 Nil -600 100)
COMMENT     (CObjectList
COMMENT     #152=(CLine
COMMENT     (CWidget 0 (3 #24# 0) 1 2 0 0 #100# 1224 100)
COMMENT     (LOGPEN 0 8 13395507) 10 0.835356 4.71216
COMMENT     5.13633)
COMMENT     #153=(CLabel
COMMENT     (CWidget 0 (0 0) 1 2 0 0 #92# 35789956 100)
COMMENT     (LOGPEN 0 0 0) 1
COMMENT     (LOGFONT 46 17 0 0 700 0 0 0 0 3 2 1 34
COMMENT     "Arial") 1.74233 0.666667 0
COMMENT     "rrnB terminator (pAM1456)" "@N" 1 17.3199
COMMENT     -3.48466 0 -10 12.1635 1.17389 #152#))
COMMENT     (CObjectList))) (CObjectList))
COMMENT     #154=(CGroupWidget (CWidget 11 (8 0) 1 2 0 0 Nil -391 100)
COMMENT     (CObjectList
COMMENT     #155=(CGroupWidget
COMMENT     (CWidget 1 (10 #10# 0) 1 2 0 0 Nil -530 100)
COMMENT     (CObjectList
COMMENT     #156=(CScratch
COMMENT     (CWidget 1 (1 #10# 1) 1 2 0 0 #99# 0 100)
COMMENT     (LOGPEN 0 6 10053171) 8 1 5.16168 1.9
COMMENT     0.082322 1)
COMMENT     #157=(CLabel
COMMENT     (CWidget 0 (0 0) 1 2 0 0 #101# 23320468 100)
COMMENT     (LOGPEN 0 0 153) 1
COMMENT     (LOGFONT 38 14 0 0 400 0 0 0 0 3 2 1 18
COMMENT     "Georgia") 1.74233 0.555556 128
COMMENT     "{\\i Sal}I (1492)" "@N (@S)" 5 13.4146
COMMENT     8.71165 0 -10 3.97125 0.949103 #156#))
COMMENT     (CObjectList))
COMMENT     #158=(CGroupWidget
COMMENT     (CWidget 1 (10 #11# 0) 1 2 0 0 Nil -251 100)
COMMENT     (CObjectList
COMMENT     #159=(CScratch
COMMENT     (CWidget 1 (1 #11# 1) 1 2 0 0 #99# 0 100)
COMMENT     (LOGPEN 0 6 10053171) 8 1 5.14752 1.9
COMMENT     0.082322 1)
COMMENT     #160=(CLabel
COMMENT     (CWidget 0 (0 0) 1 2 0 0 #101# 22912924 100)
COMMENT     (LOGPEN 0 0 153) 1
COMMENT     (LOGFONT 38 14 0 0 400 0 0 0 0 3 2 1 18
COMMENT     "Georgia") 1.74233 0.555556 128
COMMENT     "{\\i Sma}I (1511)" "@N (@S)" 5 14.2169
COMMENT     1.74233 0 -10 4.27096 0.949103 #159#))
COMMENT     (CObjectList))
COMMENT     #161=(CGroupWidget
COMMENT     (CWidget 1 (10 #12# 0) 1 2 0 0 Nil -743 100)
COMMENT     (CObjectList
COMMENT     #162=(CScratch
COMMENT     (CWidget 1 (1 #12# 1) 1 2 0 0 #99# 0 100)
COMMENT     (LOGPEN 0 6 10053171) 8 1 5.15348 1.9
COMMENT     0.082322 1)
COMMENT     #163=(CLabel
COMMENT     (CWidget 0 (0 0) 1 2 0 0 #101# 36417500 100)
COMMENT     (LOGPEN 0 0 153) 1
COMMENT     (LOGFONT 38 14 0 0 400 0 0 0 0 3 2 1 18
COMMENT     "Georgia") 1.74233 0.555556 128
COMMENT     "{\\i Xba}I (1503)" "@N (@S)" 5 13.3549
COMMENT     5.22699 0 -10 4.19603 0.949103 #162#))
COMMENT     (CObjectList))
COMMENT     #164=(CGroupWidget
COMMENT     (CWidget 1 (10 #13# 0) 1 2 0 0 Nil -883 100)
COMMENT     (CObjectList
COMMENT     #165=(CScratch
COMMENT     (CWidget 1 (1 #13# 1) 1 2 0 0 #99# 0 100)
COMMENT     (LOGPEN 0 6 10053171) 8 1 5.14453 1.9
COMMENT     0.082322 1)
COMMENT     #166=(CLabel
COMMENT     (CWidget 0 (0 0) 1 2 0 0 #101# 35905092 100)
COMMENT     (LOGPEN 0 0 153) 1
COMMENT     (LOGFONT 38 14 0 0 400 0 0 0 0 3 2 1 18
COMMENT     "Georgia") 1.74233 0.555556 128
COMMENT     "{\\i Xho}I (1515)" "@N (@S)" 5 14.2408 0 0
COMMENT     -10 4.12111 0.949103 #165#)) (CObjectList))
COMMENT     #167=(CGroupWidget
COMMENT     (CWidget 1 (10 #14# 0) 1 2 0 0 Nil -116 100)
COMMENT     (CObjectList
COMMENT     #168=(CScratch
COMMENT     (CWidget 1 (1 #14# 1) 1 2 0 0 #99# 0 100)
COMMENT     (LOGPEN 0 6 10053171) 8 1 5.14901 1.9
COMMENT     0.082322 1)
COMMENT     #169=(CLabel
COMMENT     (CWidget 0 (0 0) 1 2 0 0 #101# 35905348 100)
COMMENT     (LOGPEN 0 0 153) 1
COMMENT     (LOGFONT 38 14 0 0 400 0 0 0 0 3 2 1 18
COMMENT     "Georgia") 1.74233 0.555556 128
COMMENT     "{\\i Xma}I (1509)" "@N (@S)" 5 14.0029
COMMENT     3.48466 0 -10 4.39585 0.949103 #168#))
COMMENT     (CObjectList))
COMMENT     #170=(CGroupWidget
COMMENT     (CWidget 1 (10 #15# 0) 1 2 0 0 Nil -1092 100)
COMMENT     (CObjectList
COMMENT     #171=(CScratch
COMMENT     (CWidget 1 (1 #15# 1) 1 2 0 0 #99# 432 100)
COMMENT     (LOGPEN 0 6 10053171) 8 1 5.16466 1.9
COMMENT     0.082322 1)
COMMENT     #172=(CLabel
COMMENT     (CWidget 0 (0 0) 1 2 0 0 #101# 36449212 100)
COMMENT     (LOGPEN 0 0 153) 1
COMMENT     (LOGFONT 38 14 0 0 400 0 0 0 0 3 2 1 18
COMMENT     "Georgia") 1.74233 0.555556 128
COMMENT     "{\\i Eco}RV (1488)" "@N (@S)" 5 14.0338
COMMENT     10.454 0 -10 4.94533 0.949103 #171#))
COMMENT     (CObjectList))
COMMENT     #173=(CGroupWidget
COMMENT     (CWidget 1 (10 #16# 0) 1 2 0 0 Nil -185 100)
COMMENT     (CObjectList
COMMENT     #174=(CScratch
COMMENT     (CWidget 1 (1 #16# 1) 1 2 0 0 #99# 0 100)
COMMENT     (LOGPEN 0 6 10053171) 8 1 5.14081 1.9
COMMENT     0.082322 1)
COMMENT     #175=(CLabel
COMMENT     (CWidget 0 (0 0) 1 2 0 0 #101# 23446636 100)
COMMENT     (LOGPEN 0 0 153) 1
COMMENT     (LOGFONT 38 14 0 0 400 0 0 0 0 3 2 1 18
COMMENT     "Georgia") 1.74233 0.555556 128
COMMENT     "{\\i Nhe}I (1520)" "@N (@S)" 5 14.1907
COMMENT     -1.74233 0 -10 4.27096 0.949103 #174#))
COMMENT     (CObjectList))
COMMENT     #176=(CGroupWidget
COMMENT     (CWidget 1 (10 #17# 0) 1 2 0 0 Nil -674 100)
COMMENT     (CObjectList
COMMENT     #177=(CScratch
COMMENT     (CWidget 1 (1 #17# 1) 1 2 0 0 #99# 0 100)
COMMENT     (LOGPEN 0 6 10053171) 8 1 5.15572 1.9
COMMENT     0.082322 1)
COMMENT     #178=(CLabel
COMMENT     (CWidget 0 (0 0) 1 2 0 0 #101# 35907228 100)
COMMENT     (LOGPEN 0 0 153) 1
COMMENT     (LOGFONT 38 14 0 0 400 0 0 0 0 3 2 1 18
COMMENT     "Georgia") 1.74233 0.555556 128
COMMENT     "{\\i Stu}I (1500)" "@N (@S)" 5 13.4017
COMMENT     6.96932 0 -10 3.97125 0.949103 #177#))
COMMENT     (CObjectList))) (CObjectList))
COMMENT     #179=(CGroupWidget (CWidget 14 (16 0) 1 2 0 0 Nil -953 100)
COMMENT     (CObjectList) (CObjectList))
COMMENT     #180=(CGroupWidget (CWidget 12 (0 0) 1 2 0 0 Nil -635 100)
COMMENT     (CObjectList) (CObjectList))) (CObjectList)))
COMMENT     (CSeqView 10 10 (CObjectList) (CObList) 1 (CObList)) (CObList)
            34275351
COMMENT     (CStringList) 0 327700 (CObList)))
FEATURES             Location/Qualifiers
     CDS             2764..3423
                     /vntifkey="4"
                     /label=cat
     misc_feature    3695..4427
                     /vntifkey="21"
                     /label=NS2
     misc_feature    1..1484
                     /vntifkey="21"
                     /label=NS2
     CDS             5967..6158
                     /vntifkey="4"
                     /label=ROP
     CDS             complement(7345..8205)
                     /vntifkey="4"
                     /label=Apr
     misc_feature    2106..3688
                     /vntifkey="21"
                     /label=Cm\cassette\(pUCCM)
     terminator      complement(1526..2094)
                     /vntifkey="43"
                     /label=rrnB\terminator\(pAM1456)
BASE COUNT  1948 a 2306 c 2119 g 2042 t
ORIGIN
        1 agcttgtcat ctgccggatg aggcaaaacc ctgcctacgg cgcgattaca tcgtcccagc
       61 gcgatcgctc ttactgttga tggctcgtgc ttaaaaacaa tgcaaacttc accgtttcag
      121 ctggtgattt tcgactgtga tggtgtgctt gttgatagcg gaacgcatca ctaatcgcgt
      181 ctttgcagac atgctcaatg aactgggtct gttggtgact ttggatgaca tgtttgagca
      241 gtttgtgggt cattccatgg ctgactgtct caaactaatt gagcgacggt taggcaatcc
      301 tccaccccct gactttgttc agcactatca acgccgtacc cgtatcgcgt tagaaacgca
      361 tctacaagcc gttcctgggg ttgaagaggc tttggatgct cttgaattgc cctactgtgt
      421 tgcgtccagt ggtgatcatc aaaagatgcg aaccacactg agcctgacga agctctggcc
      481 acgatttgag ggacgaatct tcagcgtgac tgaagtacct cgcggcaagc catttcccga
      541 tgtctttttg ttggccgccg atcgcttcgg ggttaatcct acggcctgcg ctgtgatcga
      601 agacaccccc ttgggagtag cggcaggcgt ggcggcagga atgcaagtgt ttggctacgc
      661 gggttccatg cccgcttggc gtctgcaaga agccggtgcc catctcattt ttgacgatat
      721 gcgactgctg cccagtctgc tccaatcgtc gccaaaagat aactccacag cattgcccaa
      781 tccctaaccc ctgctcgcgc cgcaactaca cactaaaccg ttcctgcgcg atcgctctta
      841 ctgttgatgg ctcgtgctta aaaacaatgc aaccctaacc gtttcagctg gtgattttcg
      901 gacgatttgg cttacaggga taactgagag tcaacagcct ctgtccgtca ttgcacaccc
      961 atccatgcac tggggacttg actcatgctg aatcacattt cccttgtcca ttgggcgaga
     1021 ggggagggga atcttctgga ctcttcacta agcggcgatc gcaggttctt ctacccaagc
     1081 agtggcgatc gcttgattgc agtcttcaat gctggcctct gcagccatcg ccgccaccaa
     1141 agcatcgtag gcgggacgtt gttgctccag taaagtcttc gcccgtaaca atccccagcg
     1201 actgcgtaaa tccgcttcgg caggattgcg atcgagttgc cgccacagtt gtttccactg
     1261 ggcgcgatcg tcagctcccc cttccacgtt gccgtagacc agttgctctg ccgctgcacc
     1321 ggccatcaac acctgacacc actgttccag cgatcgctga ctgagttgcc cctgtgcggc
     1381 ttcggcttct agcgcagctg cttggaactg cacacccccg cgaccaggtt gtccttggcg
     1441 cagcgcttcc cacgctgaga gggtgtagcc cgtcacgggt aaccgatatc gtcgacaggc
     1501 ctctagaccc gggctcgagc tagcaagctt ggccggatcc ggccggatcc gggagtttgt
     1561 agaaacgcaa aaaggccatc cgtcaggatg gccttctgct taatttgatg cctggcagtt
     1621 tatggcgggc gtcctgcccg ccaccctccg ggccgttgct tcgcaacgtt caaatccgct
     1681 cccggcggat ttgtcctact caggagagcg ttcaccgaca aacaacagat aaaacgaaag
     1741 gcccagtctt tcgactgagc ctttcgtttt atttgatgcc tggcagttcc ctactctcgc
     1801 atggggagac cccacactac catcggcgct acggcgtttc acttctgagt tcggcatggg
     1861 gtcaggtggg accaccgcgc tactgccgcc aggcaaattc tgttttattg agccgttacc
     1921 ccacctacta gctaatccca tctgggcaca tccgatggca agaggcccga aggtccccct
     1981 ctttggtctt gcgacgttat gcggtattag ctaccgtttc cagtagttat ccccctccat
     2041 caggcagttt cccagacatt actcacccgt ccgccactcg tcagcaaaga agcaagctta
     2101 gatccgtcac acgggataat accgcgccac atagcagaac tttaaaagtg ctcatcattg
     2161 gaaaacgttc ttcggggcga aaactctcaa ggatcttacc gctgttgaga tccagttcga
     2221 tgtaacccac tcgtgcaccc aactgatctt cagcatcttt tactttcacc agcgtttctg
     2281 ggtgagcaaa aacaggaagg caaaatgccg caaaaaaggg aataagggcg acacggaaat
     2341 gttgaatact catactcttc ctttttcaat attattgaag catttatcag ggttattgtc
     2401 tcatgagcgg atacatattt gaatgtattt agaaaaataa acaaataggg gttccgcgca
     2461 catttccccg aaaagtgcca cctgacgtct aagaaaccat tattatcatg acattaacct
     2521 ataaaaatag gcgtatcacg aggccctttc gtcttcgaat aaatacctgt gacggaagat
     2581 cacttcgcag aataaataaa tcctggtgtc cctgttgata ccgggaagcc ctgggccaac
     2641 ttttggcgaa aatgagacgt tgatcggcac gtaagaggtt ccaactttca ccataatgaa
     2701 ataagatcac taccgggcgt attttttgag ttatcgagat tttcaggagc taaggaagct
     2761 aaaatggaga aaaaaatcac tggatatacc accgttgata tatcccaatg gcatcgtaaa
     2821 gaacattttg aggcatttca gtcagttgct caatgtacct ataaccagac cgttcagctg
     2881 gatattacgg cctttttaaa gaccgtaaag aaaaataagc acaagtttta tccggccttt
     2941 attcacattc ttgcccgcct gatgaatgct catccggaat tccgtatggc aatgaaagac
     3001 ggtgagctgg tgatatggga tagtgttcac ccttgttaca ccgttttcca tgagcaaact
     3061 gaaacgtttt catcgctctg gagtgaatac cacgacgatt tccggcagtt tctacacata
     3121 tattcgcaag atgtggcgtg ttacggtgaa aacctggcct atttccctaa agggtttatt
     3181 gagaatatgt ttttcgtctc agccaatccc tgggtgagtt tcaccagttt tgatttaaac
     3241 gtggccaata tggacaactt cttcgccccc gttttcacca tgggcaaata ttatacgcaa
     3301 ggcgacaagg tgctgatgcc gctggcgatt caggttcatc atgccgtttg tgatggcttc
     3361 catgtcggca gaatgcttaa tgaattacaa cagtactgcg atgagtggca gggcggggcg
     3421 taattttttt aaggcagtta ttggtgccct taaacgcctg gtgctacgcc tgaataagtg
     3481 ataataagcg gatgaatggc agaaattcga aagcaaattc gacccggtcg tcggttcagg
     3541 gcagggtcgt taaatagccg cttatgtcta ttgctggttt accggtttat tgactaccgg
     3601 aagcagtgtg accgtgtgct tctcaaatgc ctgaggccag tttgctcagg ctctccccgt
     3661 ggaggtaata attgacgata tgatcgacgg atctggtaac cccagcgcgg ttgctaccaa
     3721 gtagtgaccc gcttcgtgat gcaaaatccg ctgacgatat tcgggcgatc gctgctgaat
     3781 gccatcgagc agtaacgtgg caccccgccc ctgccaagtc accgcatcca gactgaacag
     3841 caccaagagg ctaaaaccca atcccgccgg tagcagcgga gaactaccca gcattggtcc
     3901 caccaaagct aatgccgtcg tggtaaaaat cgcgatcgcc gtcagactca agcccagttc
     3961 gctcatgctt cctcatctag gtcacagtct tcggcgatcg catcgatctg atgctgcagc
     4021 aagcgttttc cataccggcg atcgcgccgt cgccctttcg ctgccgtggc ccgcttacga
     4081 gctcgtttat cgaccacgat cgcatccaaa tccgcgatcg cttcccagtc cggcaattca
     4141 gtctggggcg tccgtttcat taatcctgat caggcacgaa attgctgtgc gtagtatcgc
     4201 gcatagcggc cagcctctgc caacagcgca tcgtgattgc ctgcctcaac aatctggccg
     4261 cgctccatca ccaagatgcg gctggcatta cgaaccgtag ccagacggtg agcaatgata
     4321 aagaccgtcc gtccctgcat cacccgttct agggcctctt gcaccaaggt ttcggactcg
     4381 gaatcaagcg ccgaagtcgc ctcatccaga attaaaatgc gtggatcctc tacgccggac
     4441 gcatcgtggc cggcatcacc ggcgccacag gtgcggttgc tggcgcctat atcgccgaca
     4501 tcaccgatgg ggaagatcgg gctcgccact tcgggctcat gagcgcttgt ttcggcgtgg
     4561 gtatggtggc aggccccgtg gccgggggac tgttgggcgc catctccttg catgcaccat
     4621 tccttgcggc ggcggtgctc aacggcctca acctactact gggctgcttc ctaatgcagg
     4681 agtcgcataa gggagagcgt cgatcgaccg atgcccttga gagccttcaa cccagtcagc
     4741 tccttccggt gggcgcgggg catgactatc gtcgccgcac ttatgactgt cttctttatc
     4801 atgcaactcg taggacaggt gccggcagcg ctctgggtca ttttcggcga ggaccgcttt
     4861 cgctggagcg cgacgatgat cggcctgtcg cttgcggtat tcggaatctt gcacgccctc
     4921 gctcaagcct tcgtcactgg tcccgccacc aaacgtttcg gcgagaagca ggccattatc
     4981 gccggcatgg cggccgacgc gctgggctac gtcttgctgg cgttcgcgac gcgaggctgg
     5041 atggccttcc ccattatgat tcttctcgct tccggcggca tcgggatgcc cgcgttgcag
     5101 gccatgctgt ccaggcaggt agatgacgac catcagggac agcttcaagg atcgctcgcg
     5161 gctcttacca gcctaacttc gatcactgga ccgctgatcg tcacggcgat ttatgccgcc
     5221 tcggcgagca catggaacgg gttggcatgg attgtaggcg ccgccctata ccttgtctgc
     5281 ctccccgcgt tgcgtcgcgg tgcatggagc cgggccacct cgacctgaat ggaagccggc
     5341 ggcacctcgc taacggattc accactccaa gaattggagc caatcaattc ttgcggagaa
     5401 ctgtgaatgc gcaaaccaac ccttggcaga acatatccat cgcgtccgcc atctccagca
     5461 gccgcacgcg gcgcatctcg ggcagcgttg ggtcctggcc acgggtgcgc atgatcgtgc
     5521 tcctgtcgtt gaggacccgg ctaggctggc ggggttgcct tactggttag cagaatgaat
     5581 caccgatacg cgagcgaacg tgaagcgact gctgctgcaa aacgtctgcg acctgagcaa
     5641 caacatgaat ggtcttcggt ttccgtgttt cgtaaagtct ggaaacgcgg aagtcagcgc
     5701 cctgcaccat tatgttccgg atctgcatcg caggatgctg ctggctaccc tgtggaacac
     5761 ctacatctgt attaacgaag cgctggcatt gaccctgagt gatttttctc tggtcccgcc
     5821 gcatccatac cgccagttgt ttaccctcac aacgttccag taaccgggca tgttcatcat
     5881 cagtaacccg tatcgtgagc atcctctctc gtttcatcgg tatcattacc cccatgaaca
     5941 gaaatccccc ttacacggag gcatcagtga ccaaacagga aaaaaccgcc cttaacatgg
     6001 cccgctttat cagaagccag acattaacgc ttctggagaa actcaacgag ctggacgcgg
     6061 atgaacaggc agacatctgt gaatcgcttc acgaccacgc tgatgagctt taccgcagct
     6121 gcctcgcgcg tttcggtgat gacggtgaaa acctctgaca catgcagctc ccggagacgg
     6181 tcacagcttg tctgtaagcg gatgccggga gcagacaagc ccgtcagggc gcgtcagcgg
     6241 gtgttggcgg gtgtcggggc gcagccatga cccagtcacg tagcgatagc ggagtgtata
     6301 ctggcttaac tatgcggcat cagagcagat tgtactgaga gtgcaccata tgcggtgtga
     6361 aataccgcac agatgcgtaa ggagaaaata ccgcatcagg cgctcttccg cttcctcgct
     6421 cactgactcg ctgcgctcgg tcgttcggct gcggcgagcg gtatcagctc actcaaaggc
     6481 ggtaatacgg ttatccacag aatcagggga taacgcagga aagaacatgt gagcaaaagg
     6541 ccagcaaaag gccaggaacc gtaaaaaggc cgcgttgctg gcgtttttcc ataggctccg
     6601 cccccctgac gagcatcaca aaaatcgacg ctcaagtcag aggtggcgaa acccgacagg
     6661 actataaaga taccaggcgt ttccccctgg aagctccctc gtgcgctctc ctgttccgac
     6721 cctgccgctt accggatacc tgtccgcctt tctcccttcg ggaagcgtgg cgctttctca
     6781 tagctcacgc tgtaggtatc tcagttcggt gtaggtcgtt cgctccaagc tgggctgtgt
     6841 gcacgaaccc cccgttcagc ccgaccgctg cgccttatcc ggtaactatc gtcttgagtc
     6901 caacccggta agacacgact tatcgccact ggcagcagcc actggtaaca ggattagcag
     6961 agcgaggtat gtaggcggtg ctacagagtt cttgaagtgg tggcctaact acggctacac
     7021 tagaaggaca gtatttggta tctgcgctct gctgaagcca gttaccttcg gaaaaagagt
     7081 tggtagctct tgatccggca aacaaaccac cgctggtagc ggtggttttt ttgtttgcaa
     7141 gcagcagatt acgcgcagaa aaaaaggatc tcaagaagat cctttgatct tttctacggg
     7201 gtctgacgct cagtggaacg aaaactcacg ttaagggatt ttggtcatga gattatcaaa
     7261 aaggatcttc acctagatcc ttttaaatta aaaatgaagt tttaaatcaa tctaaagtat
     7321 atatgagtaa acttggtctg acagttacca atgcttaatc agtgaggcac ctatctcagc
     7381 gatctgtcta tttcgttcat ccatagttgc ctgactcccc gtcgtgtaga taactacgat
     7441 acgggagggc ttaccatctg gccccagtgc tgcaatgata ccgcgagacc cacgctcacc
     7501 ggctccagat ttatcagcaa taaaccagcc agccggaagg gccgagcgca gaagtggtcc
     7561 tgcaacttta tccgcctcca tccagtctat taattgttgc cgggaagcta gagtaagtag
     7621 ttcgccagtt aatagtttgc gcaacgttgt tgccattgct gcaggcatcg tggtgtcacg
     7681 ctcgtcgttt ggtatggctt cattcagctc cggttcccaa cgatcaaggc gagttacatg
     7741 atcccccatg ttgtgcaaaa aagcggttag ctccttcggt cctccgatcg ttgtcagaag
     7801 taagttggcc gcagtgttat cactcatggt tatggcagca ctgcataatt ctcttactgt
     7861 catgccatcc gtaagatgct tttctgtgac tggtgagtac tcaaccaagt cattctgaga
     7921 atagtgtatg cggcgaccga gttgctcttg cccggcgtca acacgggata ataccgcgcc
     7981 acatagcaga actttaaaag tgctcatcat tggaaaacgt tcttcggggc gaaaactctc
     8041 aaggatctta ccgctgttga gatccagttc gatgtaaccc actcgtgcac ccaactgatc
     8101 ttcagcatct tttactttca ccagcgtttc tgggtgagca aaaacaggaa ggcaaaatgc
     8161 cgcaaaaaag ggaataaggg cgacacggaa atgttgaata ctcatactct tcctttttca
     8221 atattattga agcatttatc agggttattg tctcatgagc ggatacatat ttgaatgtat
     8281 ttagaaaaat aaacaaatag gggttccgcg cacatttccc cgaaaagtgc cacctgacgt
     8341 ctaagaaacc attattatca tgacattaac ctataaaaat aggcgtatca cgaggccctt
     8401 tcgtcttcaa gaatt
//
